Addgene plasmid #141347: pBOB-CAG-SARS-CoV2-Spike-HA
Purpose: 3. Generation lentiviral vector expressing the codon optimized SARS-CoV2 Spike Glycoprotein ORF with a C-terminal HA tag generated by Junko Ogawa & Gerald M Pao
Depositing lab: Gerald Pao. Depositing organization: Salk Institute for Biological Studies. Publication: The D614G mutation in the SARS-CoV2 Spike protein increases infectivity in an ACE2 receptor dependent manner. Ogawa J, Zhu W, Tonnu N, Singer O, Hunter T, Ryan AL, Pao GM. bioRxiv. 2020 Jul 22. doi: 10.1101/2020.07.21.214932. PubMed 32743569.
Backbone
  Vector backbone: pBOB-CAG
  Backbone manufacturer: Verma Lab (Salk Institute)
  Total vector size (bp): 13475
  Vector type: Lentiviral
Growth in bacteria
  Bacterial resistance: Ampicillin, 100 μg/mL
  Growth temperature: 37°C
  Growth strain: NEB Stable
  Growth instructions: do not overgrow
  Copy number: High Copy
Gene/Insert
  Gene/Insert name: SARS-CoV2 Spike Glycoprotein (alt names: Spike; S)
  Species: SARS-CoV2 hCoV19_USA EPI_ISL_414366 (GISAID)
  Insert size (bp): 3858
  Mutation: resynthesized with human codon optimization nucleotide sequence does not match original sequence.
  Entrez Gene: S (a.k.a. GU280_gp02, spike glycoprotein)
  Promoter: CAG
  Tag / fusion protein: HA (C terminal on insert)
  Cloning method: Gibson Cloning
  Sequencing primers: 5′ CAG-FWD AGCCTCTGCTAACCATGTTC; 3′ WPRE-REV TCCTCCTCCTCTTGTGCTTC
Terms and licenses: Academic/Nonprofit Terms; Industry Terms: Not Available to Industry
How to cite: pBOB-CAG-SARS-CoV2-Spike-HA was a gift from Gerald Pao (Addgene plasmid # 141347 ; http://n2t.net/addgene:141347 ; RRID:Addgene_141347)
