[The description below was written by a language model from this plasmid's Addgene catalogue record and pLannotate feature annotations shown in this document.]
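Description:
pBOB-CAG-SARS-CoV2-Spike-HA is a 13.5 kb third-generation lentiviral transfer vector built on the pBOB-CAG backbone and designed to express the SARS-CoV-2 Spike glycoprotein in mammalian cells. It is propagated in E. coli from a high-copy ColE1/pUC-type origin with ampicillin selection (AmpR under its own bla promoter). The backbone also carries an f1 origin and a bleomycin/Zeocin resistance gene driven by tandem SV40 and EM7 promoters. This cassette lies outside the LTR-flanked region, so it would not be packaged into virus.

The viral genome is transcribed from a CMV enhancer/promoter fused to a truncated HIV-1 5' LTR, the arrangement that makes genomic RNA production Tat-independent. Downstream lie the Ψ packaging signal with a gag fragment, the Rev response element for Rev-dependent nuclear export, and the cPPT/CTS, which aids nuclear import of the reverse-transcribed genome. The internal expression cassette uses the CAG promoter, annotated here as a CMV enhancer plus the chicken β-actin/rabbit β-globin chimeric intron. It drives a roughly 3.8 kb human codon-optimised, resynthesised Spike ORF derived from a US hCoV-19 isolate, so its nucleotide sequence differs from that of the virus. A C-terminal HA epitope allows detection; the annotation tool matches it as a fragment of a 3xHA tag, consistent with a single HA. A WPRE follows to enhance transcript stability and expression, then the 3' LTR region and a bGH polyadenylation signal.

The vector can be used to deliver or express tagged Spike. The associated study examined how the D614G Spike mutation affects ACE2-dependent infectivity, but the record does not spell out this plasmid's exact role in that work.
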