Features (pLannotate 1.2.2; 33 found; start..end, strand, type, name):
      1..380     +  enhancer       CMV enhancer: human cytomegalovirus immediate early enhancer
    381..580     +  promoter       CMV promoter: human cytomegalovirus (CMV) immediate early promoter
    598..778     +  LTR            5' LTR (truncated): truncated 5' long terminal repeat (LTR) from HIV-1
    825..950     +  misc_feature   HIV-1 Ψ: packaging signal of human immunodeficiency virus type 1
    934..1297    +  CDS            HIV-1 gag (fragment): gag protein from human immunodeficiency virus 1; gag
   1443..1676    +  misc_feature   RRE: The Rev response element (RRE) of HIV-1 allows for Rev-dependent mRNA export from the nucleus to the cytoplasm.
   2053..2153    +  CDS            Rev (fragment): human immunodeficiency virus 1 (HIV-1) Rev protein; rev; enhances nuclear export of unspliced and incompletely spliced viral mRNAs
   2157..2273    +  misc_feature   cPPT/CTS: central polypurine tract and central termination sequence of HIV-1
   2283..2662    +  enhancer       CMV enhancer: human cytomegalovirus immediate early enhancer
   2940..3956    +  intron         chimeric intron: chimera between introns from chicken β-actin and rabbit β-globin
   4047..7865    +  CDS            S: SPIKE_SARS2 - Experimental evidence at protein level: Swiss-Prot protein existence level 1. [Spike glycoprotein]: May down-regulate host tetherin (BST2) by lysosomal degradation, thereby counteracting its antiviral activity. From Severe acute respiratory syndrome coronavirus 2 (2019-nCoV) (SARS-CoV-2).
   7878..7906    +  CDS            3xHA (fragment): three tandem HA epitope tags
   7926..8045    +  CDS            nef (fragment): NEF_HV1Z2 - Experimental evidence at protein level: Swiss-Prot protein existence level 1. Extracellular Nef protein targets CD4(+) T-lymphocytes for apoptosis by interacting with CXCR4 surface receptors. From Human immunodeficiency virus type 1 group M subtype D (isolate Z2/CDC-Z34) (HIV-1).
   8048..8636    +  misc_feature   WPRE: woodchuck hepatitis virus posttranscriptional regulatory element
   8653..8721    +  CDS            nef (fragment): NEF_HV1Z2 - Experimental evidence at protein level: Swiss-Prot protein existence level 1. Extracellular Nef protein targets CD4(+) T-lymphocytes for apoptosis by interacting with CXCR4 surface receptors. From Human immunodeficiency virus type 1 group M subtype D (isolate Z2/CDC-Z34) (HIV-1).
   8723..9035    +  LTR            5' LTR (fragment): 5' long terminal repeat (LTR) from HIV-1
   9043..9223    +  LTR            5' LTR (truncated): truncated 5' long terminal repeat (LTR) from HIV-1
   9255..9479    +  polyA_signal   bGH poly(A) signal: bovine growth hormone polyadenylation signal
   9483..9504    +  promoter       SV40 promoter (fragment): SV40 enhancer and early promoter
   9525..9953    +  rep_origin     f1 ori (sequence partly withheld): f1 bacteriophage origin of replication; arrow indicates direction of (+) strand synthesis
   9967..10296   +  promoter       SV40 promoter: SV40 enhancer and early promoter
  10344..10391   +  promoter       EM7 promoter: synthetic bacterial promoter&nbsp
  10410..10784   +  CDS            BleoR: antibiotic-binding protein; Sh ble from Streptoalloteichus hindustanus; confers resistance to bleomycin, phleomycin, and Zeocin™
  10794..10919   +  CDS            ble (fragment): BLE_KLEPN - Experimental evidence at protein level: Swiss-Prot protein existence level 1. Binding protein with a strong affinity to the bleomycin family of antibiotics. Binds to CL990; an antimitotic-antibiotic compound. From Klebsiella pneumoniae.
  10914..11035   +  polyA_signal   SV40 poly(A) signal: SV40 polyadenylation signal
  11106..11128   -  protein_bind   lac operator (fragment): The lac repressor binds to the lac operator to inhibit transcription in E. coli. This inhibition can be relieved by adding lactose or isopropyl-β-D-thiogalactopyranoside (IPTG). lac repressor encoded by lacI
  11132..11162   -  promoter       lac promoter: promoter for the E. coli lac operon
  11177..11198   -  protein_bind   CAP binding site: CAP binding activates transcription in the presence of cAMP. E. coli catabolite activator protein
  11211..11303   -  CDS            lacI (fragment): lac repressor; lacI; The lac repressor binds to the lac operator to inhibit transcription in E. coli. This inhibition can be relieved by adding lactose or isopropyl-β-D-thiogalactopyranoside (IPTG).
  11486..12074   -  rep_origin     ori: high-copy-number ColE1/pMB1/pBR322/pUC origin of replication
  12245..13105   -  CDS            AmpR: β-lactamase; bla; confers resistance to ampicillin, carbenicillin, and related antibiotics
  13106..13210   -  promoter       AmpR promoter: bla
  13269..13321   -  misc_feature   bom (fragment): basis of mobility region from pBR322
>Addgene plasmid #141347 | pBOB-CAG-SARS-CoV2-Spike-HA | addgene full sequence | sequence record 296391 | Addgene NGS Result
GACATTGATTATTGACTAGTTATTAATAGTAATCAATTACGGGGTCATTAGTTCATAGCCCATATATGGA
GTTCCGCGTTACATAACTTACGGTAAATGGCCCGCCTGGCTGACCGCCCAACGACCCCCGCCCATTGACG
TCAATAATGACGTATGTTCCCATAGTAACGCCAATAGGGACTTTCCATTGACGTCAATGGGTGGAGTATT
TACGGTAAACTGCCCACTTGGCAGTACATCAAGTGTATCATATGCCAAGTACGCCCCCTATTGACGTCAA
TGACGGTAAATGGCCCGCCTGGCATTATGCCCAGTACATGACCTTATGGGACTTTCCTACTTGGCAGTAC
ATCTACGTATTAGTCATCGCTATTACCATGGTGATGCGGTTTTGGCAGTACATCAATGGGCGTGGATAGC
GGTTTGACTCACGGGGATTTCCAAGTCTCCACCCCATTGACGTCAATGGGAGTTTGTTTTGGCACCAAAA
TCAACGGGACTTTCCAAAATGTCGTAACAACTCCGCCCCATTGACGCAAATGGGCGGTAGGCGTGTACGG
TGGGAGGTCTATATAAGCAGCGCGTTTTGCCTGTACTGGGTCTCTCTGGTTAGACCAGATCTGAGCCTGG
GAGCTCTCTGGCTAACTAGGGAACCCACTGCTTAAGCCTCAATAAAGCTTGCCTTGAGTGCTTCAAGTAG
TGTGTGCCCGTCTGTTGTGTGACTCTGGTAACTAGAGATCCCTCAGACCCTTTTAGTCAGTGTGGAAAAT
CTCTAGCAGTGGCGCCCGAACAGGGACTTGAAAGCGAAAGGGAAACCAGAGGAGCTCTCTCGACGCAGGA
CTCGGCTTGCTGAAGCGCGCACGGCAAGAGGCGAGGGGCGGCGACTGGTGAGTACGCCAAAAATTTTGAC
TAGCGGAGGCTAGAAGGAGAGAGATGGGTGCGAGAGCGTCAGTATTAAGCGGGGGAGAATTAGATCGCGA
TGGGAAAAAATTCGGTTAAGGCCAGGGGGAAAGAAAAAATATAAATTAAAACATATAGTATGGGCAAGCA
GGGAGCTAGAACGATTCGCAGTTAATCCTGGCCTGTTAGAAACATCAGAAGGCTGTAGACAAATACTGGG
ACAGCTACAACCATCCCTTCAGACAGGATCAGAAGAACTTAGATCATTATATAATACAGTAGCAACCCTC
TATTGTGTGCATCAAAGGATAGAGATAAAAGACACCAAGGAAGCTTTAGACAAGATAGAGGAAGAGCAAA
ACAAAAGTAAGACCACCGCACAGCAAGCGGCCGCTGATCTTCAGACCTGGAGGAGGAGATATGAGGGACA
ATTGGAGAAGTGAATTATATAAATATAAAGTAGTAAAAATTGAACCATTAGGAGTAGCACCCACCAAGGC
AAAGAGAAGAGTGGTGCAGAGAGAAAAAAGAGCAGTGGGAATAGGAGCTTTGTTCCTTGGGTTCTTGGGA
GCAGCAGGAAGCACTATGGGCGCAGCGTCAATGACGCTGACGGTACAGGCCAGACAATTATTGTCTGGTA
TAGTGCAGCAGCAGAACAATTTGCTGAGGGCTATTGAGGCGCAACAGCATCTGTTGCAACTCACAGTCTG
GGGCATCAAGCAGCTCCAGGCAAGAATCCTGGCTGTGGAAAGATACCTAAAGGATCAACAGCTCCTGGGG
ATTTGGGGTTGCTCTGGAAAACTCATTTGCACCACTGCTGTGCCTTGGAATGCTAGTTGGAGTAATAAAT
CTCTGGAACAGATTTGGAATCACACGACCTGGATGGAGTGGGACAGAGAAATTAACAATTACACAAGCTT
AATACACTCCTTAATTGAAGAATCGCAAAACCAGCAAGAAAAGAATGAACAAGAATTATTGGAATTAGAT
AAATGGGCAAGTTTGTGGAATTGGTTTAACATAACAAATTGGCTGTGGTATATAAAATTATTCATAATGA
TAGTAGGAGGCTTGGTAGGTTTAAGAATAGTTTTTGCTGTACTTTCTATAGTGAATAGAGTTAGGCAGGG
ATATTCACCATTATCGTTTCAGACCCACCTCCCAACCCCGAGGGGACCCGACAGGCCCGAAGGAATAGAA
GAAGAAGGTGGAGAGAGAGACAGAGACAGATCCATTCGATTAGTGAACGGATCAACTTTTAAAAGAAAAG
GGGGGATTGGGGGGTACAGTGCAGGGGAAAGAATAGTAGACATAATAGCAACAGACATACAAACTAAAGA
ATTACAAAAACAAATTACAAAATTCAAAATTTTATCGATGTCGACATTGATTATTGACTAGTTATTAATA
GTAATCAATTACGGGGTCATTAGTTCATAGCCCATATATGGAGTTCCGCGTTACATAACTTACGGTAAAT
GGCCCGCCTGGCTGACCGCCCAACGACCCCCGCCCATTGACGTCAATAATGACGTATGTTCCCATAGTAA
CGCCAATAGGGACTTTCCATTGACGTCAATGGGTGGAGTATTTACGGTAAACTGCCCACTTGGCAGTACA
TCAAGTGTATCATATGCCAAGTACGCCCCCTATTGACGTCAATGACGGTAAATGGCCCGCCTGGCATTAT
GCCCAGTACATGACCTTATGGGACTTTCCTACTTGGCAGTACATCTACGTATTAGTCATCGCTATTACCA
TGGTCGAGGTGAGCCCCACGTTCTGCTTCACTCTCCCCATCTCCCCCCCCTCCCCACCCCCAATTTTGTA
TTTATTTATTTTTTAATTATTTTGTGCAGCGATGGGGGCGGGGGGGGGGGGGGSGCGCGCCRGGSGGGGG
GGGGGGGGGGGGGGGGGGGGGGGGGGSGRGGSGGRGAGGTGCGGCGGCAGCCAATCAGAGCGGCGCGCTC
CGAAAGTTTCCTTTTATGGCGAGGCGGCGGCGGCGGCGGCCCTATAAAAAGCGAAGCGCGCGGCGGGCGG
GAGTCGCTGCGCGCTGCCTTCGCCCCGTGCCCCGCTCCGCCGCCGCCTCGCGCCGCCCGCCCCGGCTCTG
ACTGACCGCGTTACTCCCACAGGTGAGCGGGCGGGACGGCCCTTCTCCTCCGGGCTGTAATTAGCGCTTG
GTTTAATGACGGCTTGTTTCTTTTCTGTGGCTGCGTGAAAGCCTTGAGGGGCTCCGGGAGGGCCCTTTGT
GCGGGGGGAGCGGCTCGGGGGGTGCGTGCGTGTGTGTGTGCGTGGGGAGCGCCGCGTGCGGCTCCGCGCT
GCCCGGCGGCTGTGAGCGCTGCGGGCGCGGCGCGGGGCTTTGTGCGCTCCGCAGTGTGCGCGAGGGGAGC
GCGGCCGGGGGCGGTGCCCCGCGGTGCGGGGGGGGCTGCGAGGGGAACAAAGGCTGCGTGCGGGGTGTGT
GCGTGGGGGGGTGAGCAGGGGGTGTGGGCGCGTCGGTCGGGCTGCAACCCCCCCTGCACCCCCCTCCCCG
AGTTGCTGAGCACGGCCCGGCTTCGGGTGCGGGGCTCCGTACGGGGCGTGGCGCGGGGCTCGCCGTGCCG
GGCGGGGGGTGGCGGCAGGTGGGGGTGCCGGGCGGGGCGGGGCCGCCTCGGGCCGGGGAGGGCTCGGGGG
AGGGGCGCGGCGGCCCCCGGAGCGCCGGCGGCTGTCGAGGCGCGGCGAGCCGCAGCCATTGCCTTTTATG
GTAATCGTGCGAGAGGGCGCAGGGACTTCCTTTGTCCCAAATCTGTGCGGAGCCGAAATCTGGGAGGCGC
CGCCGCACCCCCTCTAGCGGGCGCGGGGCGAAGCGGTGCGGCGCCGGCAGGAAGGAAATGGGCGGGGAGG
GCCTTCGTGCGTCGCCGCGCCGCCGTCCCCTTCTCCCTCTCCAGCCTCGGGGCTGTCCGCGGGGGGACGG
CTGCCTTCGGGGGGGACGGGGCAGGGCGGGGTTCGGCTTCTGGCGTGTGACCGGCGGCTCTAGAGCCTCT
GCTAACCATGTTCATGCCTTCTTCTTTTTCCTACAGCTCCTGGGCAACGTGCTGGTTATTGTGCTGTCTC
ATCATTTTGGCAAAGAATTCGCTAGTGGATCCAGGCCGCCTGGGCCCGTTAACACCATGTTCGTATTCCT
TGTCCTCCTCCCCCTCGTCAGCTCCCAGTGTGTCAATCTGACAACTCGAACTCAGCTCCCACCCGCATAC
ACCAATAGTTTTACCCGAGGAGTCTATTATCCCGACAAAGTTTTCAGGTCTAGTGTGTTGCATAGCACGC
AGGACCTGTTCTTGCCGTTTTTTTCAAATGTGACATGGTTCCATGCCATCCATGTCTCTGGTACGAACGG
GACCAAAAGGTTTGATAACCCCGTTCTTCCATTTAACGACGGGGTTTATTTCGCCTCTACTGAAAAGTCT
AATATAATACGAGGTTGGATTTTTGGGACAACACTGGACTCTAAAACGCAATCTCTCCTCATAGTAAATA
ATGCGACGAATGTCGTAATCAAAGTATGTGAGTTTCAGTTTTGCAACGACCCTTTTCTTGGTGTATACTA
TCACAAGAACAACAAGTCTTGGATGGAAAGTGAATTTAGAGTCTACAGCTCCGCAAACAACTGTACCTTT
GAGTACGTCAGTCAGCCCTTCCTTATGGACCTCGAAGGCAAACAGGGGAACTTCAAGAATCTGCGCGAGT
TCGTGTTCAAGAATATCGACGGCTATTTCAAGATATATTCAAAACATACACCAATCAATTTGGTACGCGA
TTTGCCGCAGGGCTTCTCTGCTCTTGAGCCTCTCGTAGATTTGCCTATAGGGATCAATATTACTCGCTTT
CAAACTCTCCTTGCCCTTCATCGGTCCTACCTGACACCAGGCGACAGCTCCAGTGGGTGGACAGCTGGTG
CAGCGGCTTACTACGTCGGCTACCTCCAACCCAGGACTTTTTTGCTGAAATATAATGAGAATGGTACGAT
TACTGACGCCGTCGATTGTGCCCTCGACCCATTGAGCGAAACTAAATGCACCCTGAAAAGCTTTACGGTT
GAGAAAGGGATATATCAGACATCTAATTTTCGCGTTCAACCCACGGAATCCATTGTACGATTTCCCAACA
TTACCAATTTGTGTCCTTTTGGTGAGGTATTTAATGCAACCAGATTCGCGAGTGTGTATGCCTGGAATAG
GAAAAGAATTTCTAACTGTGTAGCAGACTACAGCGTTCTGTATAATAGTGCGTCCTTTAGTACGTTCAAG
TGCTACGGAGTAAGCCCGACAAAGTTGAACGATTTGTGTTTCACTAACGTCTATGCCGATAGCTTCGTCA
TCAGGGGAGACGAAGTAAGGCAAATTGCACCAGGCCAGACCGGAAAAATAGCCGACTACAACTATAAGTT
GCCGGACGATTTCACCGGGTGTGTCATCGCGTGGAATAGTAATAACCTGGACTCCAAGGTGGGCGGCAAC
TACAACTACCTGTACCGATTGTTCCGCAAGTCTAACCTCAAGCCCTTTGAACGAGACATATCCACCGAGA
TATACCAAGCGGGAAGCACTCCCTGTAATGGCGTTGAAGGTTTCAACTGCTATTTTCCTCTCCAGTCCTA
TGGCTTCCAACCTACCAATGGAGTAGGCTATCAACCGTATCGAGTCGTGGTGCTGAGTTTCGAGCTCCTG
CACGCTCCAGCGACCGTTTGTGGTCCTAAGAAAAGTACAAACCTCGTAAAAAATAAGTGCGTAAACTTTA
ACTTTAACGGTCTCACAGGAACGGGAGTTCTTACAGAGTCCAATAAGAAGTTCCTGCCCTTTCAGCAGTT
TGGGCGCGACATCGCGGACACCACAGATGCAGTCAGGGACCCGCAGACTCTTGAGATCCTGGACATCACC
CCATGCTCTTTTGGCGGTGTGAGTGTCATTACACCCGGGACCAACACCAGCAATCAGGTTGCTGTGCTCT
ATCAAGACGTCAACTGTACGGAAGTCCCAGTTGCAATACACGCGGACCAGTTGACGCCGACGTGGCGGGT
TTATTCTACCGGCTCAAACGTCTTTCAAACTAGAGCCGGTTGTTTGATCGGGGCGGAGCATGTGAACAAT
TCATACGAATGTGATATTCCCATAGGAGCCGGAATATGTGCTTCTTACCAGACCCAAACCAACTCTCCGA
GACGAGCCCGGTCCGTAGCCAGTCAAAGCATAATTGCGTACACCATGAGCCTCGGTGCAGAAAACTCAGT
TGCGTACTCAAATAACTCCATTGCCATCCCAACAAATTTTACCATATCAGTGACCACTGAAATCCTTCCA
GTGAGCATGACTAAAACAAGTGTAGATTGCACAATGTATATTTGCGGAGACTCAACTGAGTGCTCTAACC
TCCTGTTGCAGTACGGTTCATTCTGTACCCAGCTCAATCGCGCACTTACGGGAATAGCAGTAGAACAAGA
TAAGAATACTCAGGAAGTCTTCGCTCAAGTAAAGCAAATCTACAAGACGCCCCCCATTAAGGACTTTGGG
GGTTTTAATTTTAGCCAAATACTCCCGGACCCCAGTAAACCCTCTAAGAGGTCATTTATAGAAGACCTGT
TGTTTAATAAAGTTACTCTGGCCGATGCTGGCTTTATTAAACAATACGGTGATTGTTTGGGCGACATCGC
GGCGCGGGATCTGATATGCGCCCAAAAATTTAACGGTCTCACTGTGTTGCCGCCTTTGCTCACAGACGAG
ATGATAGCTCAGTACACATCAGCGTTGTTGGCGGGTACCATAACGTCTGGATGGACATTCGGAGCAGGGG
CGGCCTTGCAAATACCATTCGCAATGCAAATGGCATACAGGTTCAACGGGATAGGTGTTACACAGAATGT
ACTTTACGAGAACCAGAAATTGATTGCAAACCAGTTTAACTCTGCGATTGGCAAAATTCAGGATAGCCTC
AGCTCCACCGCGTCTGCACTGGGAAAACTCCAAGATGTTGTGAACCAAAATGCCCAAGCCCTCAATACAC
TTGTGAAGCAACTCTCCAGCAATTTCGGTGCAATAAGTAGTGTGCTGAACGACATACTTTCTCGGTTGGA
CAAAGTAGAGGCGGAGGTGCAAATCGACAGACTCATAACAGGTCGACTGCAATCATTGCAAACGTATGTT
ACTCAGCAATTGATACGGGCGGCGGAGATTCGAGCGTCTGCCAACCTCGCCGCGACTAAAATGTCTGAGT
GTGTGCTCGGTCAGTCAAAACGCGTGGACTTCTGTGGAAAGGGATACCATCTCATGTCCTTCCCTCAGTC
TGCCCCTCACGGAGTAGTCTTTCTTCATGTGACCTATGTTCCAGCACAGGAGAAAAATTTTACCACAGCG
CCCGCGATATGCCACGATGGCAAAGCTCATTTTCCGCGAGAGGGAGTATTTGTCTCTAACGGCACCCATT
GGTTTGTAACCCAGCGCAATTTTTACGAACCTCAGATAATCACCACTGACAACACCTTTGTTAGTGGTAA
TTGTGATGTAGTGATCGGGATAGTGAACAATACAGTGTACGACCCCCTGCAACCTGAGCTGGACTCCTTT
AAAGAAGAACTCGACAAGTACTTCAAAAACCACACTTCCCCGGATGTCGATTTGGGTGATATATCTGGCA
TCAATGCGAGTGTAGTCAACATACAGAAGGAAATCGACAGGCTCAATGAAGTAGCAAAAAACCTGAATGA
ATCCCTCATAGACCTCCAAGAGCTGGGCAAATATGAGCAGTACATTAAATGGCCCTGGTACATTTGGCTG
GGCTTCATCGCTGGCCTGATAGCGATAGTGATGGTTACTATTATGCTCTGCTGTATGACGAGTTGTTGCA
GCTGCCTCAAAGGGTGTTGTTCTTGCGGCTCCTGTTGTAAGTTCGACGAGGATGATTCAGAGCCCGTTCT
TAAGGGTGTAAAACTCCATTACACTGGAGGAGGAGGTTACCCATACGATGTTCCAGATTACGCTTAGTAA
ACTAGTAACGTCTCGAGTTTAAACCTGGAAAAACATGGAGCAATCACAAGTAGCAATACAGCAGCTACCA
ATGCTGATTGTGCCTGGCTAGAAGCACAAGAGGAGGAGGAGGTGGGTTTTCCAGTCACACCTCAGACAAT
CAACCTCTGGATTACAAAATTTGTGAAAGATTGACTGGTATTCTTAACTATGTTGCTCCTTTTACGCTAT
GTGGATACGCTGCTTTAATGCCTTTGTATCATGCTATTGCTTCCCGTATGGCTTTCATTTTCTCCTCCTT
GTATAAATCCTGGTTGCTGTCTCTTTATGAGGAGTTGTGGCCCGTTGTCAGGCAACGTGGCGTGGTGTGC
ACTGTGTTTGCTGACGCAACCCCCACTGGTTGGGGCATTGCCACCACCTGTCAGCTCCTTTCCGGGACTT
TCGCTTTCCCCCTCCCTATTGCCACGGCGGAACTCATCGCCGCCTGCCTTGCCCGCTGCTGGACAGGGGC
TCGGCTGTTGGGCACTGACAATTCCGTGGTGTTGTCGGGGAAGCTGACGTCCTTTCCATGGCTGCTCGCC
TGTGTTGCCACCTGGATTCTGCGCGGGACGTCCTTCTGCTACGTCCCTTCGGCCCTCAATCCAGCGGACC
TTCCTTCCCGCGGCCTGCTGCCGGCTCTGCGGCCTCTTCCGCGTCTTCGCCTTCGCCCTCAGACGAGTCG
GATCTCCCTTTGGGCCGCCTCCCCGCCTGGAATTCGAGCTCGGTACCTTTAAGACCAATGACTTACAAGG
CAGCTGTAGATCTTAGCCACTTTTTAAAAGAAAAGGGGGGACTGGAAGGGCTAATTCACTCCCAACGAAG
ACAAGATATCCTTGATCTGTGGATCTACCACACACAAGGCTACTTCCCTGATTGGCAGAACTACACACCA
GGGCCAGGGATCAGATATCCACTGACCTTTGGATGGTGCTACAAGCTAGTACCAGTTGAGCAAGAGAAGG
TAGAAGAAGCCAATGAAGGAGAGAACACCCGCTTGTTACACCCTGTGAGCCTGCATGGGATGGATGACCC
GGAGAGAGAAGTATTAGAGTGGAGGTTTGACAGCCGCCTAGCATTTCATCACATGGCCCGAGAGCTGCAT
CCGGACTGTACTGGGTCTCTCTGGTTAGACCAGATCTGAGCCTGGGAGCTCTCTGGCTAACTAGGGAACC
CACTGCTTAAGCCTCAATAAAGCTTGCCTTGAGTGCTTCAAGTAGTGTGTGCCCGTCTGTTGTGTGACTC
TGGTAACTAGAGATCCCTCAGACCCTTTTAGTCAGTGTGGAAAATCTCTAGCAGGGCCGCTTTAAACCCG
CTGATCAGCCTCGACTGTGCCTTCTAGTTGCCAGCCATCTGTTGTTTGCCCCTCCCCCGTGCCTTCCTTG
ACCCTGGAAGGTGCCACTCCCACTGTCCTTTCCTAATAAAATGAGGAAATTGCATCGCATTGTCTGAGTA
GGTGTCATTCTATTCTGGGGGGTGGGGTGGGGCAGGACAGCAAGGGGGAGGATTGGGAAGACAATAGCAG
GCATGCTGGGGATGCGGTGGGCTCTATGGCTTCTGAGGCGGAAAGAACCAGCTGGGGCTCTAGGGGGTAT
CCCC
[124 nt withheld, positions 9525-9648]
C
[91 nt withheld, positions 9650-9740]
A
[49 nt withheld, positions 9742-9790]
CCTTTGACGTTGGAGTCCACGTTCTTT
[37 nt withheld, positions 9818-9854]
ACCCTATCTCGGTCTATTCTTTTGATTTATAAGGGATTTTGCCGATTTCGGCCTATTGGTTAAAAAATGA
GCTGATTTAACAAAAATTTAACGCGAATTAATTCTGTGGAATGTGTGTCAGTTAGGGTGTGGAAAGTCCC
CAGGCTCCCCAGCAGGCAGAAGTATGCAAAGCATGCATCTCAATTAGTCAGCAACCAGGTGTGGAAAGTC
CCCAGGCTCCCCAGCAGGCAGAAGTATGCAAAGCATGCATCTCAATTAGTCAGCAACCATAGTCCCGCCC
CTAACTCCGCCCATCCCGCCCCTAACTCCGCCCAGTTCCGCCCATTCTCCGCCCCATGGCTGACTAATTT
TTTTTATTTATGCAGAGGCCGAGGCCGCCTCTGCCTCTGAGCTATTCCAGAAGTAGTGAGGAGGCTTTTT
TGGAGGCCTAGGCTTTTGCAAAAAGCTCCCGGGAGCTTGTATATCCATTTTCGGATCTGATCAGCACGTG
TTGACAATTAATCATCGGCATAGTATATCGGCATAGTATAATACGACAAGGTGAGGAACTAAACCATGGC
CAAGTTGACCAGTGCCGTTCCGGTGCTCACCGCGCGCGACGTCGCCGGAGCGGTCGAGTTCTGGACCGAC
CGGCTCGGGTTCTCCCGGGACTTCGTGGAGGACGACTTCGCCGGTGTGGTCCGGGACGACGTGACCCTGT
TCATCAGCGCGGTCCAGGACCAGGTGGTGCCGGACAACACCCTGGCCTGGGTGTGGGTGCGCGGCCTGGA
CGAGCTGTACGCCGAGTGGTCGGAGGTCGTGTCCACGAACTTCCGGGACGCCTCCGGGCCGGCCATGACC
GAGATCGGCGAGCAGCCGTGGGGGCGGGAGTTCGCCCTGCGCGACCCGGCCGGCAACTGCGTGCACTTCG
TGGCCGAGGAGCAGGACTGACACGTGCTACGAGATTTCGATTCCACCGCCGCCTTCTATGAAAGGTTGGG
CTTCGGAATCGTTTTCCGGGACGCCGGCTGGATGATCCTCCAGCGCGGGGATCTCATGCTGGAGTTCTTC
GCCCACCCCAACTTGTTTATTGCAGCTTATAATGGTTACAAATAAAGCAATAGCATCACAAATTTCACAA
ATAAAGCATTTTTTTCACTGCATTCTAGTTGTGGTTTGTCCAAACTCATCAATGTATCTTATCATGTCTG
TATACCGTCGACCTCTAGCTAGAGCTTGGCGTAATCATGGTCATAGCTGTTTCCTGTGTGAAATTGTTAT
CCGCTCACAATTCCACACAACATACGAGCCGGAAGCATAAAGTGTAAAGCCTGGGGTGCCTAATGAGTGA
GCTAACTCACATTAATTGCGTTGCGCTCACTGCCCGCTTTCCAGTCGGGAAACCTGTCGTGCCAGCTGCA
TTAATGAATCGGCCAACGCGCGGGGAGAGGCGGTTTGCGTATTGGGCGCTCTTCCGCTTCCTCGCTCACT
GACTCGCTGCGCTCGGTCGTTCGGCTGCGGCGAGCGGTATCAGCTCACTCAAAGGCGGTAATACGGTTAT
CCACAGAATCAGGGGATAACGCAGGAAAGAACATGTGAGCAAAAGGCCAGCAAAAGGCCAGGAACCGTAA
AAAGGCCGCGTTGCTGGCGTTTTTCCATAGGCTCCGCCCCCCTGACGAGCATCACAAAAATCGACGCTCA
AGTCAGAGGTGGCGAAACCCGACAGGACTATAAAGATACCAGGCGTTTCCCCCTGGAAGCTCCCTCGTGC
GCTCTCCTGTTCCGACCCTGCCGCTTACCGGATACCTGTCCGCCTTTCTCCCTTCGGGAAGCGTGGCGCT
TTCTCATAGCTCACGCTGTAGGTATCTCAGTTCGGTGTAGGTCGTTCGCTCCAAGCTGGGCTGTGTGCAC
GAACCCCCCGTTCAGCCCGACCGCTGCGCCTTATCCGGTAACTATCGTCTTGAGTCCAACCCGGTAAGAC
ACGACTTATCGCCACTGGCAGCAGCCACTGGTAACAGGATTAGCAGAGCGAGGTATGTAGGCGGTGCTAC
AGAGTTCTTGAAGTGGTGGCCTAACTACGGCTACACTAGAAGAACAGTATTTGGTATCTGCGCTCTGCTG
AAGCCAGTTACCTTCGGAAAAAGAGTTGGTAGCTCTTGATCCGGCAAACAAACCACCGCTGGTAGCGGTG
GTTTTTTTGTTTGCAAGCAGCAGATTACGCGCAGAAAAAAAGGATCTCAAGAAGATCCTTTGATCTTTTC
TACGGGGTCTGACGCTCAGTGGAACGAAAACTCACGTTAAGGGATTTTGGTCATGAGATTATCAAAAAGG
ATCTTCACCTAGATCCTTTTAAATTAAAAATGAAGTTTTAAATCAATCTAAAGTATATATGAGTAAACTT
GGTCTGACAGTTACCAATGCTTAATCAGTGAGGCACCTATCTCAGCGATCTGTCTATTTCGTTCATCCAT
AGTTGCCTGACTCCCCGTCGTGTAGATAACTACGATACGGGAGGGCTTACCATCTGGCCCCAGTGCTGCA
ATGATACCGCGAGACCCACGCTCACCGGCTCCAGATTTATCAGCAATAAACCAGCCAGCCGGAAGGGCCG
AGCGCAGAAGTGGTCCTGCAACTTTATCCGCCTCCATCCAGTCTATTAATTGTTGCCGGGAAGCTAGAGT
AAGTAGTTCGCCAGTTAATAGTTTGCGCAACGTTGTTGCCATTGCTACAGGCATCGTGGTGTCACGCTCG
TCGTTTGGTATGGCTTCATTCAGCTCCGGTTCCCAACGATCAAGGCGAGTTACATGATCCCCCATGTTGT
GCAAAAAAGCGGTTAGCTCCTTCGGTCCTCCGATCGTTGTCAGAAGTAAGTTGGCCGCAGTGTTATCACT
CATGGTTATGGCAGCACTGCATAATTCTCTTACTGTCATGCCATCCGTAAGATGCTTTTCTGTGACTGGT
GAGTACTCAACCAAGTCATTCTGAGAATAGTGTATGCGGCGACCGAGTTGCTCTTGCCCGGCGTCAATAC
GGGATAATACCGCGCCACATAGCAGAACTTTAAAAGTGCTCATCATTGGAAAACGTTCTTCGGGGCGAAA
ACTCTCAAGGATCTTACCGCTGTTGAGATCCAGTTCGATGTAACCCACTCGTGCACCCAACTGATCTTCA
GCATCTTTTACTTTCACCAGCGTTTCTGGGTGAGCAAAAACAGGAAGGCAAAATGCCGCAAAAAAGGGAA
TAAGGGCGACACGGAAATGTTGAATACTCATACTCTTCCTTTTTCAATATTATTGAAGCATTTATCAGGG
TTATTGTCTCATGAGCGGATACATATTTGAATGTATTTAGAAAAATAAACAAATAGGGGTTCCGCGCACA
TTTCCCCGAAAAGTGCCACCTGACGTCGACGGATCGGGAGATCTCCCGATCCCCTATGGTGCACTCTCAG
TACAATCTGCTCTGATGCCGCATAGTTAAGCCAGTATCTGCTCCCTGCTTGTGTGTTGGAGGTCGCTGAG
TAGTGCGCGAGCAAAATTTAAGCTACAACAAGGCAAGGCTTGACCGACAATTGCATGAAGAATCTGCTTA
GGGTTAGGCGTTTTGCGCTGCTTCGCGATGTACGGGCCAGATATACGCGTT
